Addgene plasmid #99866: PB-UniSAM
Purpose: Encodes for Cas9-VP64, MS2-p65-HSF1, mCherry and for the gRNA 2.0
Depositing lab: Lesley Forrester. Depositing organization: University of Edinburgh. Publication: An all-in-one UniSam vector system for efficient gene activation. Fidanza A, Lopez-Yrigoyen M, Romano N, Jones R, Taylor AH, Forrester LM. Sci Rep. 2017 Jul 25;7(1):6394. doi: 10.1038/s41598-017-06468-6. PubMed 28743878.
Backbone
  Vector backbone: Piggy Bac
  Backbone size w/o insert (bp): 3961
  Vector type: Mammalian Expression, CRISPR, Synthetic Biology ; dCAS9-SAM activation
  Selectable markers: mCherry
Growth in bacteria
  Bacterial resistance: Ampicillin, 100 μg/mL
  Growth temperature: 37°C
  Growth strain: NEB Stable
  Copy number: Low Copy
Gene/Insert
  Gene/Insert name: UniSAM-mCherry + U6-gRNA2.0 (alt name: Cas9VP64-MS2p65HSF1-mCherry + gRNA(2xMS2Loops))
  Insert size (bp): 8388
  Mutation: BbsI sites in CDS were ablated by consensus mutation codon optimised for H.sapiens
  Promoter: EF1a
  Cloning method: Gibson Cloning
  Sequencing primers: 5′ EXT_PB_RV--GGCACATATCAATATTATGCTCTCG; 3′ EXT_PB_FW--GCAAAGCGATGACGAGCTTG
Terms and licenses: Academic/Nonprofit Terms; Industry Terms: Not Available to Industry
How to cite: PB-UniSAM was a gift from Lesley Forrester (Addgene plasmid # 99866 ; http://n2t.net/addgene:99866 ; RRID:Addgene_99866)
