[The description below was written by a language model from this plasmid's Addgene catalogue record, the feature table of its GenBank file and pLannotate feature annotations shown in this document.]
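Description:
PB-UniSAM is an all-in-one piggyBac transposon plasmid of about 12.3 kb for CRISPR-based transcriptional activation (the dCas9-SAM, synergistic activation mediator, system) in mammalian cells. It is maintained in E. coli through a ColE1-type origin and ampicillin resistance. The backbone also carries an f1 origin, lacZα remnants and T7/T3 promoter and M13 primer sites. The catalogue lists it as low copy and grown in a recombination-stabilising strain, although the sequence annotation identifies the origin as a high-copy ColE1/pUC type. There is no mammalian drug-resistance marker, so mCherry fluorescence is the means of identifying or sorting cells that carry the construct.

Everything between the two piggyBac terminal repeats can be integrated into the genome when piggyBac transposase is supplied; no transposase is annotated on this plasmid. A single human EF-1α promoter, with its intron, drives one polycistronic reading frame. It encodes NLS-flanked, nuclease-dead Cas9 fused to the VP64 activator, then a GSG-P2A, then the MS2 coat protein fused through a linker and NLS to the p65 and HSF1 activation domains, then T2A and mCherry, ending in a synthetic polyadenylation signal. The 2A peptides release the three proteins separately from one transcript. Downstream, a human U6 promoter drives the gRNA 2.0 scaffold, which contains two MS2 stem loops that recruit MS2-p65-HSF1 to the dCas9-VP64 complex at the targeted promoter. Paired BbsI sites between U6 and the scaffold accept the guide sequence. Internal BbsI sites in the coding regions were removed by silent, human codon-optimised changes to keep this cloning step clean. The vector is used to activate endogenous genes from a single, stably integrating plasmid.
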