LOCUS       Exported 12349 bp ds-DNA circular SYN 13-JUL-2017
DEFINITION  .
ACCESSION   .
VERSION     .
KEYWORDS    PB-UniSAM
SOURCE      synthetic DNA construct
  ORGANISM  recombinant plasmid
REFERENCE   1 (bases 1 to 12349)
  AUTHORS   Anta
  TITLE     Direct Submission
  JOURNAL   Exported 13 Jul 2017 from SnapGene 2.3.2 http://www.snapgene.com
FEATURES             Location/Qualifiers
     source          1..12349
                     /organism="recombinant plasmid"
                     /mol_type="other DNA"
     misc_feature    3..458
                     /label="M13 origin"
                     /note="M13 origin"
     misc_feature    13..453
                     /label="F1 ori"
                     /note="F1 ori"
     misc_feature    463..531
                     /label="LacZ alpha"
                     /note="LacZ alpha"
     misc_feature    602..619
                     /label="M13-F"
                     /note="M13-F"
     misc_feature    618..645
                     /label="T7"
                     /note="T7"
     misc_feature    707..941
                     /label="PB 3'LTR"
                     /note="PB 3'LTR"
     promoter        1197..2374
                     /note="EF-1-alpha promoter"
                     /note="strong constitutive promoter for human elongation
                     factor EF-1-alpha"
     intron          1428..2365
                     /note="EF-1-alpha intron A"
                     /note="intron upstream of the start codon of human
                     EF-1-alpha"
     CDS             2390..2422
                     /codon_start=1
                     /locus_tag=" "
                     /product="nuclear localization signal of SV40 large T
                     antigen"
                     /note="SV40 NLS"
                     /note=" "
                     /protein_id=" "
                     /translation="SPKKKRKVEAS"
     misc_feature    2423..6523
                     /note="dcas9"
     misc_feature    6531..6574
                     /note="linker"
     CDS             6575..6607
                     /codon_start=1
                     /locus_tag=" "
                     /product="nuclear localization signal of SV40 large T
                     antigen"
                     /note="SV40 NLS"
                     /note=" "
                     /protein_id=" "
                     /translation="GPKKKRKVAAA"
     misc_feature    6614..6778
                     /note="VP64"
     misc_feature    6782..6790
                     /note="GSG linker"
                     /note="Additional AA to improve the cleavage ability Hee
                     Kim at al, 2011 Plos One"
     CDS             6791..6847
                     /codon_start=1
                     /product="2A peptide from porcine teschovirus-1 polyprotein
                     http://www.nature.com/gt/journal/v11/n23/full/3302361a.html
                     "
                     /note="P2A"
                     /note="Eukaryotic ribosomes fail to insert a peptide bond
                     between the Gly and Pro residues, yielding separate
                     polypeptides."
                     /translation="ATNFSLLKQAGDVEENPGP"
     misc_feature    6848..6856
                     /note="GSG linker"
                     /note="Additional AA to improve the cleavage ability Hee
                     Kim at al, 2011 Plos One"
     misc_feature    6857..7246
                     /note="MS2"
     misc_feature    7253..7297
                     /note="Linker"
     CDS             7301..7321
                     /codon_start=1
                     /locus_tag=" "
                     /product="nuclear localization signal of SV40 large T
                     antigen"
                     /note="SV40 NLS"
                     /note=" "
                     /protein_id=" "
                     /translation="PKKKRKV"
     misc_feature    7337..7888
                     /note="p65"
     misc_feature    7889..7903
                     /note="linker"
     misc_feature    7904..8275
                     /note="HSF1"
     CDS             8291..8344
                     /codon_start=1
                     /product="2A peptide from Thosea asigna virus capsid
                     protein"
                     /note="T2A"
                     /note="Eukaryotic ribosomes fail to insert a peptide bond
                     between the Gly and Pro residues, yielding separate
                     polypeptides."
                     /protein_id=" "
                     /translation="EGRGSLLTCGDVEENPGP"
     CDS             8345..9055
                     /codon_start=1
                     /product="monomeric derivative of DsRed fluorescent protein
                     (Shaner et al., 2004)"
                     /note="mCherry"
                     /note="mammalian codon-optimized"
                     /translation="MVSKGEEDNMAIIKEFMRFKVHMEGSVNGHEFEIEGEGEGRPYEG
                     TQTAKLKVTKGGPLPFAWDILSPQFMYGSKAYVKHPADIPDYLKLSFPEGFKWERVMNF
                     EDGGVVTVTQDSSLQDGEFIYKVKLRGTNFPSDGPVMQKKTMGWEASSERMYPEDGALK
                     GEIKQRLKLKDGGHYDAEVKTTYKAKKPVQLPGAYNVNIKLDITSHNEDYTIVEQYERA
                     EGRHSTGGMDELYK"
     misc_feature    9062..9120
                     /note="synthetic polyA"
     polyA_signal    9072..9120
                     /note="synthetic polyadenylation signal"
     promoter        9183..9431
                     /label="U6 Promoter"
                     /note="U6 promoter"
                     /note="RNA polymerase III promoter for human U6 snRNA"
     misc_feature    9432..9449
                     /note="BsbI sites"
     misc_feature    9450..9585
                     /note="gRNA backbone"
     misc_feature    9462..9494
                     /note="M2 loop"
     misc_feature    9532..9564
                     /note="M2 loop"
     misc_feature    9609..9643
                     /note="overlap PB"
     misc_feature    9700..10012
                     /label="PB 5'LTR"
                     /note="PB 5'LTR"
     misc_feature    10156..10175
                     /label="T3"
                     /note="T3"
     misc_feature    10193..10213
                     /label="M13-R"
                     /note="M13-R"
     misc_feature    10219..10241
                     /label="LacO"
                     /note="LacO"
     misc_feature    10581..11263
                     /label="ColE1 origin"
                     /note="ColE1 origin"
     misc_feature    11361..12020
                     /label="AmpR"
                     /note="AmpR"
ORIGIN
        1 ggaaattgta aacgttaata ttttgttaaa attcgcgtta aatttttgtt aaatcagctc
       61 attttttaac caataggccg aaatcggcaa aatcccttat aaatcaaaag aatagaccga
      121 gatagggttg agtgttgttc cagtttggaa caagagtcca ctattaaaga acgtggactc
      181 caacgtcaaa ggnnnnnnnn nnnnnnnnnn nnnnnnnnnn nnnnnnnnnn nnnnnnnnnn
      241 ntnnnnnnnn nnnnnnnnnn nnnnnnnnnn nnnnnnnnnn nnnnnnnnnn nnnnnnnnnn
      301 nnnnnnnnnn nnnnnnnnnn nnnnnnnnnn nnngnnnnnn nnnnnnnnnn nnnnnnnnnn
      361 nnnnnnnnnn nnnnnnnnnn nnnnnnnnnn nnnnnnnnnn nnnnnnnnnn nnnnnnnnnn
      421 nnnnnnnnnn nnnnnnnnnn nnnnnnnnnn nnnnnnnncg cgccattcgc cattcaggct
      481 gcgcaactgt tgggaagggc gatcggtgcg ggcctcttcg ctattacgcc agctggcgaa
      541 agggggatgt gctgcaaggc gattaagttg ggtaacgcca gggttttccc agtcacgacg
      601 ttgtaaaacg acggccagtg aattgtaata cgactcacta tagggcgaat tggagctcgg
      661 tattcacgac agcaggctga ataataaaaa aattagaaac tattatttaa ccctagaaag
      721 ataatcatat tgtgacgtac gttaaagata atcatgcgta aaattgacgc atgtgtttta
      781 tcggtctgta tatcgaggtt tatttattaa tttgaataga tattaagttt tattatattt
      841 acacttacat actaataata aattcaacaa acaatttatt tatgtttatt tatttattaa
      901 aaaaaaacaa aaactcaaaa tttcttctat aaagtaacaa aacttttaaa cattctctct
      961 tttacaaaaa taaacttatt ttgtacttta aaaacagtca tgttgtatta taaaataagt
     1021 aattagctta acctatacat aatagaaaca aattatactt attagtcagt cagaaacaac
     1081 tttggcacat atcaatatta tgctctcgtt aattaatgca aagatggata aagttttaaa
     1141 cagagaggaa tctttgcagc taatggacct tctaggtctt gaaaggagtg ggaattggct
     1201 ccggtgcccg tcagtgggca gagcgcacat cgcccacagt ccccgagaag ttggggggag
     1261 gggtcggcaa ttgaaccggt gcctagagaa ggtggcgcgg ggtaaactgg gaaagtgatg
     1321 tcgtgtactg gctccgcctt tttcccgagg gtgggggaga accgtatata agtgcagtag
     1381 tcgccgtgaa cgttcttttt cgcaacgggt ttgccgccag aacacaggta agtgccgtgt
     1441 gtggttcccg cgggcctggc ctctttacgg gttatggccc ttgcgtgcct tgaattactt
     1501 ccactggctg cagtacgtga ttcttgatcc cgagcttcgg gttggaagtg ggtgggagag
     1561 ttcgaggcct tgcgcttaag gagccccttc gcctcgtgct tgagttgagg cctggcctgg
     1621 gcgctggggc cgccgcgtgc gaatctggtg gcaccttcgc gcctgtctcg ctgctttcga
     1681 taagtctcta gccatttaaa atttttgatg acctgctgcg acgctttttt tctggcaaga
     1741 tagtcttgta aatgcgggcc aagatctgca cactggtatt tcggtttttg gggccgcggg
     1801 cggcgacggg gcccgtgcgt cccagcgcac atgttcggcg aggcggggcc tgcgagcgcg
     1861 gccaccgaga atcggacggg ggtagtctca agctggccgg cctgctctgg tgcctggcct
     1921 cgcgccgccg tgtatcgccc cgccctgggc ggcaaggctg gcccggtcgg caccagttgc
     1981 gtgagcggaa agatggccgc ttcccggccc tgctgcaggg agctcaaaat ggaggacgcg
     2041 gcgctcggga gagcgggcgg gtgagtcacc cacacaaagg aaaagggcct ttccgtcctc
     2101 agccgtcgct tcatgtgact ccacggagta ccgggcgccg tccaggcacc tcgattagtt
     2161 ctcgagcttt tggagtacgt cgtctttagg ttggggggag gggttttatg cgatggagtt
     2221 tccccacact gagtgggtgg agactgaagt taggccagct tggcacttga tgtaattctc
     2281 cttggaattt gccctttttg agtttggatc ttggttcatt ctcaagcctc agacagtggt
     2341 tcaaagtttt tttcttccat ttcaggtgtc gtgacgtacg gccaccatga gccccaagaa
     2401 gaagagaaag gtggaggcca gcgacaagaa gtacagcatc ggcctggcca tcggcaccaa
     2461 ctctgtgggc tgggccgtga tcaccgacga gtacaaggtg cccagcaaga aattcaaggt
     2521 gctgggcaac accgaccggc acagcatcaa gaagaacctg atcggagccc tgctgttcga
     2581 cagcggcgaa acagccgagg ccacccggct gaagagaacc gccagaagaa gatacaccag
     2641 acggaagaac cggatctgct atctgcaaga gatcttcagc aacgagatgg ccaaggtgga
     2701 cgacagcttc ttccacagac tggaagagtc cttcctggtg gaagaggata agaagcacga
     2761 gcggcacccc atcttcggca acatcgtgga cgaggtggcc taccacgaga agtaccccac
     2821 catctaccac ctgagaaaga aactggtgga cagcaccgac aaggccgacc tgcggctgat
     2881 ctatctggcc ctggcccaca tgatcaagtt ccggggccac ttcctgatcg agggcgacct
     2941 gaaccccgac aacagcgacg tggacaagct gttcatccag ctggtgcaga cctacaacca
     3001 gctgttcgag gaaaacccca tcaacgccag cggcgtggac gccaaggcca tcctgtctgc
     3061 cagactgagc aagagcagac ggctggaaaa tctgatcgcc cagctgcccg gcgagaagaa
     3121 gaatggcctg ttcggcaacc tgattgccct gagcctgggc ctgaccccca acttcaagag
     3181 caacttcgac ctggccgagg atgccaaact gcagctgagc aaggacacct acgacgacga
     3241 cctggacaac ctgctggccc agatcggcga ccagtacgcc gacctgtttc tggccgccaa
     3301 gaacctgtcc gacgccatcc tgctgagcga catcctgaga gtgaacaccg agatcaccaa
     3361 ggcccccctg agcgcctcta tgatcaagag atacgacgag caccaccagg acctgaccct
     3421 gctgaaagct ctcgtgcggc agcagctgcc tgagaagtac aaagagattt tcttcgacca
     3481 gagcaagaac ggctacgccg gctacattga cggcggagcc agccaggaag agttctacaa
     3541 gttcatcaag cccatcctgg aaaagatgga cggcaccgag gaactgctcg tgaagctgaa
     3601 cagagaggac ctgctgcgga agcagcggac cttcgacaac ggcagcatcc cccaccagat
     3661 ccacctggga gagctgcacg ccattctgcg gcggcaggaa gatttttacc cattcctgaa
     3721 ggacaaccgg gaaaagatcg agaagatcct gaccttccgc atcccctact acgtgggccc
     3781 tctggccagg ggaaacagca gattcgcctg gatgaccaga aagagcgagg aaaccatcac
     3841 cccctggaac ttcgaggaag tggtggacaa gggcgcttcc gcccagagct tcatcgagcg
     3901 gatgaccaac ttcgataaga acctgcccaa cgagaaggtg ctgcccaagc acagcctgct
     3961 gtacgagtac ttcaccgtgt ataacgagct gaccaaagtg aaatacgtga ccgagggaat
     4021 gagaaagccc gccttcctga gcggcgagca gaaaaaggcc atcgtggacc tgctgttcaa
     4081 gaccaaccgg aaagtgaccg tgaagcagct gaaagaggac tacttcaaga aaatcgagtg
     4141 cttcgactcc gtggaaatct ccggcgtgga agatcggttc aacgcctccc tgggcacata
     4201 ccacgatctg ctgaaaatta tcaaggacaa ggacttcctg gacaatgagg aaaacgagga
     4261 cattctggaa gatatcgtgc tgaccctgac actgtttgag gacagagaga tgatcgagga
     4321 acggctgaaa acctatgccc acctgttcga cgacaaagtg atgaagcagc tgaagcggcg
     4381 gagatacacc ggctggggca ggctgagccg gaagctgatc aacggcatcc gggacaagca
     4441 gtccggcaag acaatcctgg atttcctgaa gtccgacggc ttcgccaaca gaaacttcat
     4501 gcagctgatc cacgacgaca gcctgacctt taaagaggac atccagaaag cccaggtgtc
     4561 cggccagggc gatagcctgc acgagcacat tgccaatctg gccggcagcc ccgccattaa
     4621 gaagggcatc ctgcagacag tgaaggtggt ggacgagctc gtgaaagtga tgggccggca
     4681 caagcccgag aacatcgtga tcgaaatggc cagagagaac cagaccaccc agaagggaca
     4741 gaagaacagc cgcgagagaa tgaagcggat cgaagagggc atcaaagagc tgggcagcca
     4801 gatcctgaaa gaacaccccg tggaaaacac ccagctgcag aacgagaagc tgtacctgta
     4861 ctacctgcag aatgggcggg atatgtacgt ggaccaggaa ctggacatca accggctgtc
     4921 cgactacgat gtggacgcta tcgtgcctca gagctttctg aaggacgact ccatcgacaa
     4981 caaggtgctg accagaagcg acaagaaccg gggcaagagc gacaacgtgc cctccgaaga
     5041 ggtcgtgaag aagatgaaga actactggcg gcagctgctg aacgccaagc tgattaccca
     5101 gagaaagttc gacaatctga ccaaggccga gagaggcggc ctgagcgaac tggataaggc
     5161 cggcttcatc aagagacagc tggtggaaac ccggcagatc acaaagcacg tggcacagat
     5221 cctggactcc cggatgaaca ctaagtacga cgagaatgac aagctgatcc gggaagtgaa
     5281 agtgatcacc ctgaagtcca agctggtgtc cgatttccgg aaggatttcc agttttacaa
     5341 agtgcgcgag atcaacaact accaccacgc ccacgacgcc tacctgaacg ccgtcgtggg
     5401 aaccgccctg atcaaaaagt accctaagct ggaaagcgag ttcgtgtacg gcgactacaa
     5461 ggtgtacgac gtgcggaaga tgatcgccaa gagcgagcag gaaatcggca aggctaccgc
     5521 caagtacttc ttctacagca acatcatgaa ctttttcaag accgagatta ccctggccaa
     5581 cggcgagatc cggaagcggc ctctgatcga gacaaacggc gaaaccgggg agatcgtgtg
     5641 ggataagggc cgggattttg ccaccgtgcg gaaagtgctg agcatgcccc aagtgaatat
     5701 cgtgaaaaag accgaggtgc agacaggcgg cttcagcaaa gagtctatcc tgcccaagag
     5761 gaacagcgat aagctgatcg ccagaaagaa ggactgggac cctaagaagt acggcggctt
     5821 cgacagcccc accgtggcct attctgtgct ggtggtggcc aaagtggaaa agggcaagtc
     5881 caagaaactg aagagtgtga aagagctgct ggggatcacc atcatggaaa gaagcagctt
     5941 cgagaagaat cccatcgact ttctggaagc caagggctac aaagaagtga aaaaggacct
     6001 gatcatcaag ctgcctaagt actccctgtt cgagctggaa aacggccgga agagaatgct
     6061 ggcctctgcc ggcgaactgc agaagggaaa cgaactggcc ctgccctcca aatatgtgaa
     6121 cttcctgtac ctggccagcc actatgagaa gctgaagggc tcccccgagg ataatgagca
     6181 gaaacagctg tttgtggaac agcacaagca ctacctggac gagatcatcg agcagatcag
     6241 cgagttctcc aagagagtga tcctggccga cgctaatctg gacaaagtgc tgtccgccta
     6301 caacaagcac cgggataagc ccatcagaga gcaggccgag aatatcatcc acctgtttac
     6361 cctgaccaat ctgggagccc ctgccgcctt caagtacttt gacaccacca tcgaccggaa
     6421 gaggtacacc agcaccaaag aggtgctgga cgccaccctg atccaccaga gcatcaccgg
     6481 cctgtacgag acacggatcg acctgtctca gctgggaggc gacagcgctg gaggaggtgg
     6541 aagcggagga ggaggaagcg gaggaggagg tagcggacct aagaaaaaga ggaaggtggc
     6601 ggccgctgga tccggacggg ctgacgcatt ggacgatttt gatctggata tgctgggaag
     6661 tgacgccctc gatgattttg accttgacat gcttggttcg gatgcccttg atgactttga
     6721 cctcgacatg ctcggcagtg acgcccttga tgatttcgac ctggacatgc tgattaacgg
     6781 aggaagcgga gctactaact tcagcctgct gaagcaggct ggagacgtgg aggagaaccc
     6841 tggacctgga agcggaatgg cttcaaactt tactcagttc gtgctcgtgg acaatggtgg
     6901 gacaggggat gtgacagtgg ctccttctaa tttcgctaat ggggtggcag agtggatcag
     6961 ctccaactca cggagccagg cctacaaggt gacatgcagc gtcaggcagt ctagtgccca
     7021 gaagagaaag tataccatca aggtggaggt ccccaaagtg gctacccaga cagtgggcgg
     7081 agtcgaactg cctgtcgccg cttggaggtc ctacctgaac atggagctca ctatcccaat
     7141 tttcgctacc aattctgact gtgaactcat cgtgaaggca atgcaggggc tcctcaaaga
     7201 cggtaatcct atcccttccg ccatcgccgc taactcaggt atctacagcg ctggaggagg
     7261 tggaagcgga ggaggaggaa gcggaggagg aggtagcgga cctaagaaaa agaggaaggt
     7321 ggcggccgct ggatcccctt cagggcagat cagcaaccag gccctggctc tggcccctag
     7381 ctccgctcca gtgctggccc agactatggt gccctctagt gctatggtgc ctctggccca
     7441 gccacctgct ccagcccctg tgctgacccc aggaccaccc cagtcactga gcgctccagt
     7501 gcccaagtct acacaggccg gcgaggggac tctgagtgaa gctctgctgc acctgcagtt
     7561 cgacgctgat gaggacctgg gagctctgct ggggaacagc accgatcccg gagtgttcac
     7621 agatctggcc tccgtggaca actctgagtt tcagcagctg ctgaatcagg gcgtgtccat
     7681 gtctcatagt acagccgaac caatgctgat ggagtacccc gaagccatta cccggctggt
     7741 gaccggcagc cagcggcccc ccgaccccgc tccaactccc ctgggaacca gcggcctgcc
     7801 taatgggctg tccggagatg aggacttctc aagcatcgct gatatggact ttagtgccct
     7861 gctgtcacag atttcctcta gtgggcaggg aggaggtgga agcggcttca gcgtggacac
     7921 cagtgccctg ctggacctgt tcagcccctc ggtgaccgtg cccgacatga gcctgcctga
     7981 ccttgacagc agcctggcca gtatccaaga gctcctgtct ccccaggagc cccccaggcc
     8041 tcccgaggca gagaacagca gcccggattc agggaagcag ctggtgcact acacagcgca
     8101 gccgctgttc ctgctggacc ccggctccgt ggacaccggg agcaacgacc tgccggtgct
     8161 gtttgagctg ggagagggct cctacttctc cgaaggggac ggcttcgccg aggaccccac
     8221 catctccctg ctgacaggct cggagcctcc caaagccaag gaccccactg tctccgctag
     8281 cggcagtgga gagggcagag gaagtctgct aacatgcggt gacgtcgagg agaatcctgg
     8341 cccaatggtg agcaagggcg aggaggataa catggccatc atcaaggagt tcatgcgctt
     8401 caaggtgcac atggagggct ccgtgaacgg ccacgagttc gagatcgagg gcgagggcga
     8461 gggccgcccc tacgagggca cccagaccgc caagctgaag gtgaccaagg gtggccccct
     8521 gcccttcgcc tgggacatcc tgtcccctca gttcatgtac ggctccaagg cctacgtgaa
     8581 gcaccccgcc gacatccccg actacttgaa gctgtccttc cccgagggct tcaagtggga
     8641 gcgcgtgatg aacttcgagg acggcggcgt ggtgaccgtg acccaggact cctccctgca
     8701 ggacggcgag ttcatctaca aggtgaagct gcgcggcacc aacttcccct ccgacggccc
     8761 cgtaatgcag aagaaaacca tgggctggga ggcctcctcc gagcggatgt accccgagga
     8821 cggcgccctg aagggcgaga tcaagcagag gctgaagctg aaggacggcg gccactacga
     8881 cgctgaggtc aagaccacct acaaggccaa gaagcccgtg cagctgcccg gcgcctacaa
     8941 cgtcaacatc aagttggaca tcacctccca caacgaggac tacaccatcg tggaacagta
     9001 cgaacgcgcc gagggccgcc actccaccgg cggcatggac gagctgtaca agtagtgata
     9061 aaagcggccg caataaaata tctttatttt cattacatct gtgtgttggt tttttgtgtg
     9121 aacgccagca acgcggcctt tttacggttc ctggcctttt gctggccttt tgctcagcta
     9181 gcgagggcct atttcccatg attccttcat atttgcatat acgatacaag gctgttagag
     9241 agataattgg aattaatttg actgtaaaca caaagatatt agtacaaaat acgtgacgta
     9301 gaaagtaata atttcttggg tagtttgcag ttttaaaatt atgttttaaa atggactatc
     9361 atatgcttac cgtaacttga aagtatttcg atttcttggc tttatatatc ttgtggaaag
     9421 gacgaaacac cgggtcttcg agaagacctg ttttagagct aggccaacat gaggatcacc
     9481 catgtctgca gggcctagca agttaaaata aggctagtcc gttatcaact tggccaacat
     9541 gaggatcacc catgtctgca gggccaagtg gcaccgagtc ggtgcttttt ttgaattctt
     9601 taattaagct agccaacaag ctcgtcatcg ctttgcagaa gagcagagag gatatgctca
     9661 tcgtctaaag aactacccat tttattatat attagtcacg atatctataa caagaaaata
     9721 tatatataat aagttatcac gtaagtagaa catgaaataa caatataatt atcgtatgag
     9781 ttaaatctta aaagtcacgt aaaagataat catgcgtcat tttgactcac gcggtcgtta
     9841 tagttcaaaa tcagtgacac ttaccgcatt gacaagcacg cctcacggga gctccaagcg
     9901 gcgactgaga tgtcctaaat gcacagcgac ggattcgcgc tatttagaaa gagagagcaa
     9961 tatttcaaga atgcatgcgt caattttacg cagactatct ttctagggtt aaaaaagatt
    10021 tgcgctttac tcgacctaaa ctttaaacac gtcatagaat cttcgtttga caaaaaccac
    10081 attgtggcca agctgtgtga cgcgacgcgc gctaaagaat ggcaaaccaa gtcgcgcgag
    10141 gtacccagct tttgttccct ttagtgaggg ttaattccga gcttggcgta atcatggtca
    10201 tagctgtttc ctgtgtgaaa ttgttatccg ctcacaattc cacacaacat acgagccgga
    10261 agcataaagt gtaaagcctg gggtgcctaa tgagtgagct aactcacatt aattgcgttg
    10321 cgctcactgc ccgctttcca gtcgggaaac ctgtcgtgcc agctgcatta atgaatcggc
    10381 caacgcgcgg ggagaggcgg tttgcgtatt gggcgctctt ccgcttcctc gctcactgac
    10441 tcgctgcgct cggtcgttcg gctgcggcga gcggtatcag ctcactcaaa ggcggtaata
    10501 cggttatcca cagaatcagg ggataacgca ggaaagaaca tgtgagcaaa aggccagcaa
    10561 aaggccagga accgtaaaaa ggccgcgttg ctggcgtttt tccataggct ccgcccccct
    10621 gacgagcatc acaaaaatcg acgctcaagt cagaggtggc gaaacccgac aggactataa
    10681 agataccagg cgtttccccc tggaagctcc ctcgtgcgct ctcctgttcc gaccctgccg
    10741 cttaccggat acctgtccgc ctttctccct tcgggaagcg tggcgctttc tcatagctca
    10801 cgctgtaggt atctcagttc ggtgtaggtc gttcgctcca agctgggctg tgtgcacgaa
    10861 ccccccgttc agcccgaccg ctgcgcctta tccggtaact atcgtcttga gtccaacccg
    10921 gtaagacacg acttatcgcc actggcagca gccactggta acaggattag cagagcgagg
    10981 tatgtaggcg gtgctacaga gttcttgaag tggtggccta actacggcta cactagaagg
    11041 acagtatttg gtatctgcgc tctgctgaag ccagttacct tcggaaaaag agttggtagc
    11101 tcttgatccg gcaaacaaac caccgctggt agcggtggtt tttttgtttg caagcagcag
    11161 attacgcgca gaaaaaaagg atctcaagaa gatcctttga tcttttctac ggggtctgac
    11221 gctcagtgga acgaaaactc acgttaaggg attttggtca tgagattatc aaaaaggatc
    11281 ttcacctaga tccttttaaa ttaaaaatga agttttaaat caatctaaag tatatatgag
    11341 taaacttggt ctgacagtta ccaatgctta atcagtgagg cacctatctc agcgatctgt
    11401 ctatttcgtt catccatagt tgcctgactc cccgtcgtgt agataactac gatacgggag
    11461 ggcttaccat ctggccccag tgctgcaatg ataccgcgag acccacgctc accggctcca
    11521 gatttatcag caataaacca gccagccgga agggccgagc gcagaagtgg tcctgcaact
    11581 ttatccgcct ccatccagtc tattaattgt tgccgggaag ctagagtaag tagttcgcca
    11641 gttaatagtt tgcgcaacgt tgttgccatt gctacaggca tcgtggtgtc acgctcgtcg
    11701 tttggtatgg cttcattcag ctccggttcc caacgatcaa ggcgagttac atgatccccc
    11761 atgttgtgca aaaaagcggt tagctccttc ggtcctccga tcgttgtcag aagtaagttg
    11821 gccgcagtgt tatcactcat ggttatggca gcactgcata attctcttac tgtcatgcca
    11881 tccgtaagat gcttttctgt gactggtgag tactcaacca agtcattctg agaatagtgt
    11941 atgcggcgac cgagttgctc ttgcccggcg tcaatacggg ataataccgc gccacatagc
    12001 agaactttaa aagtgctcat cattggaaaa cgttcttcgg ggcgaaaact ctcaaggatc
    12061 ttaccgctgt tgagatccag ttcgatgtaa cccactcgtg cacccaactg atcttcagca
    12121 tcttttactt tcaccagcgt ttctgggtga gcaaaaacag gaaggcaaaa tgccgcaaaa
    12181 aagggaataa gggcgacacg gaaatgttga atactcatac tcttcctttt tcaatattat
    12241 tgaagcattt atcagggtta ttgtctcatg agcggataca tatttgaatg tatttagaaa
    12301 aataaacaaa taggggttcc gcgcacattt ccccgaaaag tgccacctg
//
