Features (pLannotate 1.2.2; 25 found; start..end, strand, type, name):
    293..359     +  CDS            small t antigen (fragment): SV40 (simian virus 40) small t antigen
    366..1544    +  promoter       EF-1α promoter: strong constitutive promoter for human elongation factor EF-1α
   1593..5693    +  CDS            Cas9: Cas9 (Csn1) endonuclease from the Streptococcus pyogenes Type II CRISPR/Cas system generates RNA-guided double strand breaks in DNA
   6027..6416    +  CDS            CAPSD_BPMS2: Experimental evidence at protein level: Swiss-Prot protein existence level 1. Acts as a translational repressor of viral replicase synthesis late in infection. This latter function is the result of capsid protein interaction with an RNA hairpin which contains the replicase ribosome-binding site. From Escherichia phage MS2 (Bacteriophage MS2).
   6507..7049    +  CDS            Rela (fragment): TF65_MOUSE - Also known as Nfkb3. Experimental evidence at protein level: Swiss-Prot protein existence level 1. NF-kappa-B is a pleiotropic transcription factor present in almost all cell types and is the endpoint of a series of signal transduction events that are initiated by a vast array of stimuli related to many biological processes such as inflammation, immunity, differentiation, cell growth, tumorigenesis and apoptosis. NF-kappa-B is a homo- or heterodimeric complex formed by the Rel-like domain- containing proteins RELA/p65, RELB, NFKB1/p105, NFKB1/p50, REL and NFKB2/p52. The heterodime
   7074..7445    +  CDS            HSF1: C-terminal activation domain from the human heat shock transcription factor HSF1
   7515..8225    +  CDS            mCherry: monomeric derivative of DsRed fluorescent protein (Shaner et al., 2004) mammalian codon-optimized
   8242..8290    +  polyA_signal   poly(A) signal: synthetic polyadenylation signal
   8353..8593    +  promoter       U6 promoter: RNA polymerase III promoter for human U6 snRNA
   8637..8655    +  misc_RNA       MS2 stem loop: stem loop that binds the bacteriophage MS2 coat protein
   8666..8702    +  misc_RNA       gRNA scaffold (fragment): guide RNA scaffold for the Streptococcus pyogenes CRISPR/Cas9 system
   8707..8725    +  misc_RNA       MS2 stem loop: stem loop that binds the bacteriophage MS2 coat protein
   8736..8755    +  misc_RNA       gRNA scaffold (fragment): guide RNA scaffold for the Streptococcus pyogenes CRISPR/Cas9 system
   9179..9310    +  CDS            FP (fragment): FP25_NPVAC - Experimental evidence at protein level: Swiss-Prot protein existence level 1. From Autographa californica nuclear polyhedrosis virus (AcMNPV).
   9327..9345    -  promoter       T3 promoter: promoter for bacteriophage T3 RNA polymerase
   9388..9410    -  protein_bind   lac operator (fragment): The lac repressor binds to the lac operator to inhibit transcription in E. coli. This inhibition can be relieved by adding lactose or isopropyl-β-D-thiogalactopyranoside (IPTG). lac repressor encoded by lacI
   9414..9444    -  promoter       lac promoter: promoter for the E. coli lac operon
   9459..9480    -  protein_bind   CAP binding site: CAP binding activates transcription in the presence of cAMP. E. coli catabolite activator protein
   9493..9585    -  CDS            lacI (fragment): lac repressor; lacI; The lac repressor binds to the lac operator to inhibit transcription in E. coli. This inhibition can be relieved by adding lactose or isopropyl-β-D-thiogalactopyranoside (IPTG).
   9768..10356   -  rep_origin     ori: high-copy-number ColE1/pMB1/pBR322/pUC origin of replication
  10527..11387   -  CDS            AmpR: β-lactamase; bla; confers resistance to ampicillin, carbenicillin, and related antibiotics
  11388..11492   -  promoter       AmpR promoter: bla
  11545..11973   -  rep_origin     f1 ori (sequence partly withheld): f1 bacteriophage origin of replication; arrow indicates direction of (+) strand synthesis
  11978..12135   -  CDS            lacZα (fragment): LacZα fragment of β-galactosidase; lacZ fragment
  12138..12156   +  promoter       T7 promoter: promoter for bacteriophage T7 RNA polymerase
>Addgene plasmid #99866 | PB-UniSAM | addgene full sequence | sequence record 192399 | Addgene NGS Result
ATTATATTTACACTTACATACTAATAATAAATTCAACAAACAATTTATTTATGTTTATTTATTTATTAAA
AAAAAACAAAAACTCAAAATTTCTTCTATAAAGTAACAAAACTTTTAAACATTCTCTCTTTTACAAAAAT
AAACTTATTTTGTACTTTAAAAACAGTCATGTTGTATTATAAAATAAGTAATTAGCTTAACCTATACATA
ATAGAAACAAATTATACTTATTAGTCAGTCAGAAACAACTTTGGCACATATCAATATTATGCTCTCGTTA
ATTAATGCAAAGATGGATAAAGTTTTAAACAGAGAGGAATCTTTGCAGCTAATGGACCTTCTAGGTCTTG
AAAGGAGTGGGAATTGGCTCCGGTGCCCGTCAGTGGGCAGAGCGCACATCGCCCACAGTCCCCGAGAAGT
TGGGGGGAGGGGTCGGCAATTGAACCGGTGCCTAGAGAAGGTGGCGCGGGGTAAACTGGGAAAGTGATGT
CGTGTACTGGCTCCGCCTTTTTCCCGAGGGTGGGGGAGAACCGTATATAAGTGCAGTAGTCGCCGTGAAC
GTTCTTTTTCGCAACGGGTTTGCCGCCAGAACACAGGTAAGTGCCGTGTGTGGTTCCCGCGGGCCTGGCC
TCTTTACGGGTTATGGCCCTTGCGTGCCTTGAATTACTTCCACCTGGCTGCAGTACGTGATTCTTGATCC
CGAGCTTCGGGTTGGAAGTGGGTGGGAGAGTTCGAGGCCTTGCGCTTAAGGAGCCCCTTCGCCTCGTGCT
TGAGTTGAGGCCTGGCCTGGGCGCTGGGGCCGCCGCGTGCGAATCTGGTGGCACCTTCGCGCCTGTCTCG
CTGCTTTCGATAAGTCTCTAGCCATTTAAAATTTTTGATGACCTGCTGCGACGCTTTTTTTCTGGCAAGA
TAGTCTTGTAAATGCGGGCCAAGATCTGCACACTGGTATTTCGGTTTTTGGGGCCGCGGGCGGCGACGGG
GCCCGTGCGTCCCAGCGCACATGTTCGGCGAGGCGGGGCCTGCGAGCGCGGCCACCGAGAATCGGACGGG
GGTAGTCTCAAGCTGGCCGGCCTGCTCTGGTGCCTGGCCTCGCGCCGCCGTGTATCGCCCCGCCCTGGGC
GGCAAGGCTGGCCCGGTCGGCACCAGTTGCGTGAGCGGAAAGATGGCCGCTTCCCGGCCCTGCTGCAGGG
AGCTCAAAATGGAGGACGCGGCGCTCGGGAGAGCGGGCGGGTGAGTCACCCACACAAAGGAAAAGGGCCT
TTCCGTCCTCAGCCGTCGCTTCATGTGACTCCACGGAGTACCGGGCGCCGTCCAGGCACCTCGATTAGTT
CTCGAGCTTTTGGAGTACGTCGTCTTTAGGTTGGGGGGAGGGGTTTTATGCGATGGAGTTTCCCCACACT
GAGTGGGTGGAGACTGAAGTTAGGCCAGCTTGGCACTTGATGTAATTCTCCTTGGAATTTGCCCTTTTTG
AGTTTGGATCTTGGTTCATTCTCAAGCCTCAGACAGTGGTTCAAAGTTTTTTTCTTCCATTTCAGGTGTC
GTGACGTACGGCCACCATGAGCCCCAAGAAGAAGAGAAAGGTGGAGGCCAGCGACAAGAAGTACAGCATC
GGCCTGGCCATCGGCACCAACTCTGTGGGCTGGGCCGTGATCACCGACGAGTACAAGGTGCCCAGCAAGA
AATTCAAGGTGCTGGGCAACACCGACCGGCACAGCATCAAGAAGAACCTGATCGGAGCCCTGCTGTTCGA
CAGCGGCGAAACAGCCGAGGCCACCCGGCTGAAGAGAACCGCCAGAAGAAGATACACCAGACGGAAGAAC
CGGATCTGCTATCTGCAAGAGATCTTCAGCAACGAGATGGCCAAGGTGGACGACAGCTTCTTCCACAGAC
TGGAAGAGTCCTTCCTGGTGGAAGAGGATAAGAAGCACGAGCGGCACCCCATCTTCGGCAACATCGTGGA
CGAGGTGGCCTACCACGAGAAGTACCCCACCATCTACCACCTGAGAAAGAAACTGGTGGACAGCACCGAC
AAGGCCGACCTGCGGCTGATCTATCTGGCCCTGGCCCACATGATCAAGTTCCGGGGCCACTTCCTGATCG
AGGGCGACCTGAACCCCGACAACAGCGACGTGGACAAGCTGTTCATCCAGCTGGTGCAGACCTACAACCA
GCTGTTCGAGGAAAACCCCATCAACGCCAGCGGCGTGGACGCCAAGGCCATCCTGTCTGCCAGACTGAGC
AAGAGCAGACGGCTGGAAAATCTGATCGCCCAGCTGCCCGGCGAGAAGAAGAATGGCCTGTTCGGCAACC
TGATTGCCCTGAGCCTGGGCCTGACCCCCAACTTCAAGAGCAACTTCGACCTGGCCGAGGATGCCAAACT
GCAGCTGAGCAAGGACACCTACGACGACGACCTGGACAACCTGCTGGCCCAGATCGGCGACCAGTACGCC
GACCTGTTTCTGGCCGCCAAGAACCTGTCCGACGCCATCCTGCTGAGCGACATCCTGAGAGTGAACACCG
AGATCACCAAGGCCCCCCTGAGCGCCTCTATGATCAAGAGATACGACGAGCACCACCAGGACCTGACCCT
GCTGAAAGCTCTCGTGCGGCAGCAGCTGCCTGAGAAGTACAAAGAGATTTTCTTCGACCAGAGCAAGAAC
GGCTACGCCGGCTACATTGACGGCGGAGCCAGCCAGGAAGAGTTCTACAAGTTCATCAAGCCCATCCTGG
AAAAGATGGACGGCACCGAGGAACTGCTCGTGAAGCTGAACAGAGAGGACCTGCTGCGGAAGCAGCGGAC
CTTCGACAACGGCAGCATCCCCCACCAGATCCACCTGGGAGAGCTGCACGCCATTCTGCGGCGGCAGGAA
GATTTTTACCCATTCCTGAAGGACAACCGGGAAAAGATCGAGAAGATCCTGACCTTCCGCATCCCCTACT
ACGTGGGCCCTCTGGCCAGGGGAAACAGCAGATTCGCCTGGATGACCAGAAAGAGCGAGGAAACCATCAC
CCCCTGGAACTTCGAGGAAGTGGTGGACAAGGGCGCTTCCGCCCAGAGCTTCATCGAGCGGATGACCAAC
TTCGATAAGAACCTGCCCAACGAGAAGGTGCTGCCCAAGCACAGCCTGCTGTACGAGTACTTCACCGTGT
ATAACGAGCTGACCAAAGTGAAATACGTGACCGAGGGAATGAGAAAGCCCGCCTTCCTGAGCGGCGAGCA
GAAAAAGGCCATCGTGGACCTGCTGTTCAAGACCAACCGGAAAGTGACCGTGAAGCAGCTGAAAGAGGAC
TACTTCAAGAAAATCGAGTGCTTCGACTCCGTGGAAATCTCCGGCGTGGAAGATCGGTTCAACGCCTCCC
TGGGCACATACCACGATCTGCTGAAAATTATCAAGGACAAGGACTTCCTGGACAATGAGGAAAACGAGGA
CATTCTGGAAGATATCGTGCTGACCCTGACACTGTTTGAGGACAGAGAGATGATCGAGGAACGGCTGAAA
ACCTATGCCCACCTGTTCGACGACAAAGTGATGAAGCAGCTGAAGCGGCGGAGATACACCGGCTGGGGCA
GGCTGAGCCGGAAGCTGATCAACGGCATCCGGGACAAGCAGTCCGGCAAGACAATCCTGGATTTCCTGAA
GTCCGACGGCTTCGCCAACAGAAACTTCATGCAGCTGATCCACGACGACAGCCTGACCTTTAAAGAGGAC
ATCCAGAAAGCCCAGGTGTCCGGCCAGGGCGATAGCCTGCACGAGCACATTGCCAATCTGGCCGGCAGCC
CCGCCATTAAGAAGGGCATCCTGCAGACAGTGAAGGTGGTGGACGAGCTCGTGAAAGTGATGGGCCGGCA
CAAGCCCGAGAACATCGTGATCGAAATGGCCAGAGAGAACCAGACCACCCAGAAGGGACAGAAGAACAGC
CGCGAGAGAATGAAGCGGATCGAAGAGGGCATCAAAGAGCTGGGCAGCCAGATCCTGAAAGAACACCCCG
TGGAAAACACCCAGCTGCAGAACGAGAAGCTGTACCTGTACTACCTGCAGAATGGGCGGGATATGTACGT
GGACCAGGAACTGGACATCAACCGGCTGTCCGACTACGATGTGGACGCTATCGTGCCTCAGAGCTTTCTG
AAGGACGACTCCATCGACAACAAGGTGCTGACCAGAAGCGACAAGAACCGGGGCAAGAGCGACAACGTGC
CCTCCGAAGAGGTCGTGAAGAAGATGAAGAACTACTGGCGGCAGCTGCTGAACGCCAAGCTGATTACCCA
GAGAAAGTTCGACAATCTGACCAAGGCCGAGAGAGGCGGCCTGAGCGAACTGGATAAGGCCGGCTTCATC
AAGAGACAGCTGGTGGAAACCCGGCAGATCACAAAGCACGTGGCACAGATCCTGGACTCCCGGATGAACA
CTAAGTACGACGAGAATGACAAGCTGATCCGGGAAGTGAAAGTGATCACCCTGAAGTCCAAGCTGGTGTC
CGATTTCCGGAAGGATTTCCAGTTTTACAAAGTGCGCGAGATCAACAACTACCACCACGCCCACGACGCC
TACCTGAACGCCGTCGTGGGAACCGCCCTGATCAAAAAGTACCCTAAGCTGGAAAGCGAGTTCGTGTACG
GCGACTACAAGGTGTACGACGTGCGGAAGATGATCGCCAAGAGCGAGCAGGAAATCGGCAAGGCTACCGC
CAAGTACTTCTTCTACAGCAACATCATGAACTTTTTCAAGACCGAGATTACCCTGGCCAACGGCGAGATC
CGGAAGCGGCCTCTGATCGAGACAAACGGCGAAACCGGGGAGATCGTGTGGGATAAGGGCCGGGATTTTG
CCACCGTGCGGAAAGTGCTGAGCATGCCCCAAGTGAATATCGTGAAAAAGACCGAGGTGCAGACAGGCGG
CTTCAGCAAAGAGTCTATCCTGCCCAAGAGGAACAGCGATAAGCTGATCGCCAGAAAGAAGGACTGGGAC
CCTAAGAAGTACGGCGGCTTCGACAGCCCCACCGTGGCCTATTCTGTGCTGGTGGTGGCCAAAGTGGAAA
AGGGCAAGTCCAAGAAACTGAAGAGTGTGAAAGAGCTGCTGGGGATCACCATCATGGAAAGAAGCAGCTT
CGAGAAGAATCCCATCGACTTTCTGGAAGCCAAGGGCTACAAAGAAGTGAAAAAGGACCTGATCATCAAG
CTGCCTAAGTACTCCCTGTTCGAGCTGGAAAACGGCCGGAAGAGAATGCTGGCCTCTGCCGGCGAACTGC
AGAAGGGAAACGAACTGGCCCTGCCCTCCAAATATGTGAACTTCCTGTACCTGGCCAGCCACTATGAGAA
GCTGAAGGGCTCCCCCGAGGATAATGAGCAGAAACAGCTGTTTGTGGAACAGCACAAGCACTACCTGGAC
GAGATCATCGAGCAGATCAGCGAGTTCTCCAAGAGAGTGATCCTGGCCGACGCTAATCTGGACAAAGTGC
TGTCCGCCTACAACAAGCACCGGGATAAGCCCATCAGAGAGCAGGCCGAGAATATCATCCACCTGTTTAC
CCTGACCAATCTGGGAGCCCCTGCCGCCTTCAAGTACTTTGACACCACCATCGACCGGAAGAGGTACACC
AGCACCAAAGAGGTGCTGGACGCCACCCTGATCCACCAGAGCATCACCGGCCTGTACGAGACACGGATCG
ACCTGTCTCAGCTGGGAGGCGACAGCGCTGGAGGAGGTGGAAGCGGAGGAGGAGGAAGCGGAGGAGGAGG
TAGCGGACCTAAGAAAAAGAGGAAGGTGGCGGCCGCTGGATCCGGACGGGCTGACGCATTGGACGATTTT
GATCTGGATATGCTGGGAAGTGACGCCCTCGATGATTTTGACCTTGACATGCTTGGTTCGGATGCCCTTG
ATGACTTTGACCTCGACATGCTCGGCAGTGACGCCCTTGATGATTTCGACCTGGACATGCTGATTAACGG
AGGAAGCGGAGCTACTAACTTCAGCCTGCTGAAGCAGGCTGGAGACGTGGAGGAGAACCCTGGACCTGGA
AGCGGAATGGCTTCAAACTTTACTCAGTTCGTGCTCGTGGACAATGGTGGGACAGGGGATGTGACAGTGG
CTCCTTCTAATTTCGCTAATGGGGTGGCAGAGTGGATCAGCTCCAACTCACGGAGCCAGGCCTACAAGGT
GACATGCAGCGTCAGGCAGTCTAGTGCCCAGAAGAGAAAGTATACCATCAAGGTGGAGGTCCCCAAAGTG
GCTACCCAGACAGTGGGCGGAGTCGAACTGCCTGTCGCCGCTTGGAGGTCCTACCTGAACATGGAGCTCA
CTATCCCAATTTTCGCTACCAATTCTGACTGTGAACTCATCGTGAAGGCAATGCAGGGGCTCCTCAAAGA
CGGTAATCCTATCCCTTCCGCCATCGCCGCTAACTCAGGTATCTACAGCGCTGGAGGAGGTGGAAGCGGA
GGAGGAGGAAGCGGAGGAGGAGGTAGCGGACCTAAGAAAAAGAGGAAGGTGGCGGCCGCTGGATCCCCTT
CAGGGCAGATCAGCAACCAGGCCCTGGCTCTGGCCCCTAGCTCCGCTCCAGTGCTGGCCCAGACTATGGT
GCCCTCTAGTGCTATGGTGCCTCTGGCCCAGCCACCTGCTCCAGCCCCTGTGCTGACCCCAGGACCACCC
CAGTCACTGAGCGCTCCAGTGCCCAAGTCTACACAGGCCGGCGAGGGGACTCTGAGTGAAGCTCTGCTGC
ACCTGCAGTTCGACGCTGATGAGGACCTGGGAGCTCTGCTGGGGAACAGCACCGATCCCGGAGTGTTCAC
AGATCTGGCCTCCGTGGACAACTCTGAGTTTCAGCAGCTGCTGAATCAGGGCGTGTCCATGTCTCATAGT
ACAGCCGAACCAATGCTGATGGAGTACCCCGAAGCCATTACCCGGCTGGTGACCGGCAGCCAGCGGCCCC
CCGACCCCGCTCCAACTCCCCTGGGAACCAGCGGCCTGCCTAATGGGCTGTCCGGAGATGAGGACTTCTC
AAGCATCGCTGATATGGACTTTAGTGCCCTGCTGTCACAGATTTCCTCTAGTGGGCAGGGAGGAGGTGGA
AGCGGCTTCAGCGTGGACACCAGTGCCCTGCTGGACCTGTTCAGCCCCTCGGTGACCGTGCCCGACATGA
GCCTGCCTGACCTTGACAGCAGCCTGGCCAGTATCCAAGAGCTCCTGTCTCCCCAGGAGCCCCCCAGGCC
TCCCGAGGCAGAGAACAGCAGCCCGGATTCAGGGAAGCAGCTGGTGCACTACACAGCGCAGCCGCTGTTC
CTGCTGGACCCCGGCTCCGTGGACACCGGGAGCAACGACCTGCCGGTGCTGTTTGAGCTGGGAGAGGGCT
CCTACTTCTCCGAAGGGGACGGCTTCGCCGAGGACCCCACCATCTCCCTGCTGACAGGCTCGGAGCCTCC
CAAAGCCAAGGACCCCACTGTCTCCGCTAGCGGCAGTGGAGAGGGCAGAGGAAGTCTGCTAACATGCGGT
GACGTCGAGGAGAATCCTGGCCCAATGGTGAGCAAGGGCGAGGAGGATAACATGGCCATCATCAAGGAGT
TCATGAGCTTCAAGGTGCACATGGAGGGCTCCGTGAACGGCCACGAGTTCGAGATCGAGGGCGAGGGCGA
GGGCCGCCCCTACGAGGGCACCCAGACCGCCAAGCTGAAGGTGACCAAGGGTGGCCCCCTGCCCTTCGCC
TGGGACATCCTGTCCCCTCAGTTCATGTACGGCTCCAAGGCCTACGTGAAGCACCCCGCCGACATCCCCG
ACTACTTGAAGCTGTCCTTCCCCGAGGGCTTCAAGTGGGAGCGCGTGATGAACTTCGAGGACGGCGGCGT
GGTGACCGTGACCCAGGACTCCTCCCTGCAGGACGGCGAGTTCATCTACAAGGTGAAGCTGCGCGGCACC
AACTTCCCCTCCGACGGCCCCGTAATGCAGAAGAAAACCATGGGCTGGGAGGCCTCCTCCGAGCGGATGT
ACCCCGAGGACGGCGCCCTGAAGGGCGAGATCAAGCAGAGGCTGAAGCTGAAGGACGGCGGCCACTACGA
CGCTGAGGTCAAGACCACCTACAAGGCCAAGAAGCCCGTGCAGCTGCCCGGCGCCTACAACGTCAACATC
AAGTTGGACATCACCTCCCACAACGAGGACTACACCATCGTGGAACAGTACGAACGCGCCGAGGGCCGCC
ACTCCACCGGCGGCATGGACGAGCTGTACAAGTAGTGATAAAAGCGGCCGCAATAAAATATCTTTATTTT
CATTACATCTGTGTGTTGGTTTTTTGTGTGAACGCCAGCAACGCGGCCTTTTTACGGTTCCTGGCCTTTT
GCTGGCCTTTTGCTCAGCTAGCGAGGGCCTATTTCCCATGATTCCTTCATATTTGCATATACGATACAAG
GCTGTTAGAGAGATAATTGGAATTAATTTGACTGTAAACACAAAGATATTAGTACAAAATACGTGACGTA
GAAAGTAATAATTTCTTGGGTAGTTTGCAGTTTTAAAATTATGTTTTAAAATGGACTATCATATGCTTAC
CGTAACTTGAAAGTATTTCGATTTCTTGGCTTTATATATCTTGTGGAAAGGACGAAACACCGGGTCTTCG
AGAAGACCTGTTTTAGAGCTAGGCCAACATGAGGATCACCCATGTCTGCAGGGCCTAGCAAGTTAAAATA
AGGCTAGTCCGTTATCAACTTGGCCAACATGAGGATCACCCATGTCTGCAGGGCCAAGTGGCACCGAGTC
GGTGCTTTTTTTGAATTCTTTAATTAAGCTAGCCAACAAGCTCGTCATCGCTTTGCAGAAGAGCAGAGAG
GATATGCTCATCGTCTAAAGAACTACCCATTTTATTATATATTAGTCACGATATCTATAACAAGAAAATA
TATATATAATAAGTTATCACGTAAGTAGAACATGAAATAACAATATAATTATCGTATGAGTTAAATCTTA
AAAGTCACGTAAAAGATAATCATGCGTCATTTTGACTCACGCGGTCGTTATAGTTCAAAATCAGTGACAC
TTACCGCATTGACAAGCACGCCTCACGGGAGCTCCAAGCGGCGACTGAGATGTCCTAAATGCACAGCGAC
GGATTCGCGCTATTTAGAAAGAGAGAGCAATATTTCAAGAATGCATGCGTCAATTTTACGCAGACTATCT
TTCTAGGGTTAAAAAAGATTTGCGCTTTACTCGACCTAAACTTTAAACACGTCATAGAATCTTCGTTTGA
CAAAAACCACATTGTGGCCAAGCTGTGTGACGCGACGCGCGCTAAAGAATGGCAAACCAAGTCGCGCGAG
GTACCAGCTTTTGTTCCCTTTAGTGAGGGTTAATTTCGAGCTTGGCGTAATCATGGTCATAGCTGTTTCC
TGTGTGAAATTGTTATCCGCTCACAATTCCACACAACATACGAGCCGGAAGCATAAAGTGTAAAGCCTGG
GGTGCCTAATGAGTGAGCTAACTCACATTAATTGCGTTGCGCTCACTGCCCGCTTTCCAGTCGGGAAACC
TGTCGTGCCAGCTGCATTAATGAATCGGCCAACGCGCGGGGAGAGGCGGTTTGCGTATTGGGCGCTCTTC
CGCTTCCTCGCTCACTGACTCGCTGCGCTCGGTCGTTCGGCTGCGGCGAGCGGTATCAGCTCACTCAAAG
GCGGTAATACGGTTATCCACAGAATCAGGGGATAACGCAGGAAAGAACATGTGAGCAAAAGGCCAGCAAA
AGGCCAGGAACCGTAAAAAGGCCGCGTTGCTGGCGTTTTTCCATAGGCTCCGCCCCCCTGACGAGCATCA
CAAAAATCGACGCTCAAGTCAGAGGTGGCGAAACCCGACAGGACTATAAAGATACCAGGCGTTTCCCCCT
GGAAGCTCCCTCGTGCGCTCTCCTGTTCCGACCCTGCCGCTTACCGGATACCTGTCCGCCTTTCTCCCTT
CGGGAAGCGTGGCGCTTTCTCATAGCTCACGCTGTAGGTATCTCAGTTCGGTGTAGGTCGTTCGCTCCAA
GCTGGGCTGTGTGCACGAACCCCCCGTTCAGCCCGACCGCTGCGCCTTATCCGGTAACTATCGTCTTGAG
TCCAACCCGGTAAGACACGACTTATCGCCACTGGCAGCAGCCACTGGTAACAGGATTAGCAGAGCGAGGT
ATGTAGGCGGTGCTACAGAGTTCTTGAAGTGGTGGCCTAACTACGGCTACACTAGAAGAACAGTATTTGG
TATCTGCGCTCTGCTGAAGCCAGTTACCTTCGGAAAAAGAGTTGGTAGCTCTTGATCCGGCAAACAAACC
ACCGCTGGTAGCGGTGGTTTTTTTGTTTGCAAGCAGCAGATTACGCGCAGAAAAAAAGGATCTCAAGAAG
ATCCTTTGATCTTTTCTACGGGGTCTGACGCTCAGTGGAACGAAAACTCACGTTAAGGGATTTTGGTCAT
GAGATTATCAAAAAGGATCTTCACCTAGATCCTTTTAAATTAAAAATGAAGTTTTAAATCAATCTAAAGT
ATATATGAGTAAACTTGGTCTGACAGTTACCAATGCTTAATCAGTGAGGCACCTATCTCAGCGATCTGTC
TATTTCGTTCATCCATAGTTGCCTGACTCCCCGTCGTGTAGATAACTACGATACGGGAGGGCTTACCATC
TGGCCCCAGTGCTGCAATGATACCGCGAGACCCACGCTCACCGGCTCCAGATTTATCAGCAATAAACCAG
CCAGCCGGAAGGGCCGAGCGCAGAAGTGGTCCTGCAACTTTATCCGCCTCCATCCAGTCTATTAATTGTT
GCCGGGAAGCTAGAGTAAGTAGTTCGCCAGTTAATAGTTTGCGCAACGTTGTTGCCATTGCTACAGGCAT
CGTGGTGTCACGCTCGTCGTTTGGTATGGCTTCATTCAGCTCCGGTTCCCAACGATCAAGGCGAGTTACA
TGATCCCCCATGTTGTGCAAAAAAGCGGTTAGCTCCTTCGGTCCTCCGATCGTTGTCAGAAGTAAGTTGG
CCGCAGTGTTATCACTCATGGTTATGGCAGCACTGCATAATTCTCTTACTGTCATGCCATCCGTAAGATG
CTTTTCTGTGACTGGTGAGTACTCAACCAAGTCATTCTGAGAATAGTGTATGCGGCGACCGAGTTGCTCT
TGCCCGGCGTCAATACGGGATAATACCGCGCCACATAGCAGAACTTTAAAAGTGCTCATCATTGGAAAAC
GTTCTTCGGGGCGAAAACTCTCAAGGATCTTACCGCTGTTGAGATCCAGTTCGATGTAACCCACTCGTGC
ACCCAACTGATCTTCAGCATCTTTTACTTTCACCAGCGTTTCTGGGTGAGCAAAAACAGGAAGGCAAAAT
GCCGCAAAAAAGGGAATAAGGGCGACACGGAAATGTTGAATACTCATACTCTTCCTTTTTCAATATTATT
GAAGCATTTATCAGGGTTATTGTCTCATGAGCGGATACATATTTGAATGTATTTAGAAAAATAAACAAAT
AGGGGTTCCGCGCACATTTCCCCGAAAAGTGCCACCTAAATTGTAAGCGTTAATATTTTGTTAAAATTCG
CGTTAAATTTTTGTTAAATCAGCTCATTTTTTAACCAATAGGCCGAAATCGGCAAAATCCCTTATAAATC
AAAAGAATAGACCGAGATAGGGTTGAGTGTTGTTCCAGTTTGGAACAAGAGTCCACTATTAAAGAACGTG
GACTCCAACGTCAAAGG
[49 nt withheld, positions 11708-11756]
T
[91 nt withheld, positions 11758-11848]
G
[124 nt withheld, positions 11850-11973]
CCCATTCGCCATTCAGGCTGCGCAACTGTTGGGAAGGGCGATCGGTGCGGGCCTCTTCGCTATTACGCCA
GCTGGCGAAAGGGGGATGTGCTGCAAGGCGATTAAGTTGGGTAACGCCAGGGTTTTCCCAGTCACGACGT
TGTAAAACGACGGCCAGTGAATTGTAATACGACTCACTATAGGGCGAATTGGAGCTCGGTATTCACGACA
GCAGGCTGAATAATAAAAAAATTAGAAACTATTATTTAACCCTAGAAAGATAATCATATTGTGACGTACG
TTAAAGATAATCATGCGTAAAATTGACGCATGTGTTTTATCGGTCTGTATATCGAGGTTTATTTATTAAT
TTGAATAGATATTAAGTTTT
